>Addgene plasmid #222951 | pQA-LP572 | addgene full sequence | sequence record 440796 | Addgene NGS Result
TTGAGATCCTTTTTTTCTGCGCGTAATCTGCTGCTTGCAAACAAAAAAACCACCGCTACCAGCGGTGGTT
TGTTTGCCGGATCAAGAGCTACCAACTCTTTTTCCGAAGGTAACTGGCTTCAGCAGAGCGCAGATACCAA
ATACTGTCCTTCTAGTGTAGCCGTAGTTAGGCCACCACTTCAAGAACTCTGTAGCACCGCCTACATACCT
CGCTCTGCTAATCCTGTTACCAGTGGCTGCTGCCAGTGGCGATAAGTCGTGTCTTACCGGGTTGGACTCA
AGACGATAGTTACCGGATAAGGCGCAGCGGTCGGGCTGAACGGGGGGTTCGTGCACACAGCCCAGCTTGG
AGCGAACGACCTACACCGAACTGAGATACCTACAGCGTGAGCTATGAGAAAGCGCCACGCTTCCCGAAGG
GAGAAAGGCGGACAGGTATCCGGTAAGCGGCAGGGTCGGAACAGGAGAGCGCACGAGGGAGCTTCCAGGG
GGAAACGCCTGGTATCTTTATAGTCCTGTCGGGTTTCGCCACCTCTGACTTGAGCGTCGATTTTTGTGAT
GCTCGTCAGGGGGGCGGAGCCTATGGAAAAACGCCAGCAACGCGGCCTTTTTACGGTTCCTGGCCTTTTG
CTGGCCTTTTGCTCACATGTTCTTTCCTGCGTTATCCCCTGATTCTGTGGATAACCGTATTACCGCCTTT
GAGTGAGCTGATACCGCTCGCCGCAGCCGAACGACCGAGCGCAGCGAGTCAGTGAGCGAGGAAGCGGAAG
AGCGCCTGATGCGGTATTTTCTCCTTACGCATCTGTGCGGTATTTCACACCGCAATGGTGCACTCTCAGT
ACAATCTGCTCTGATGCCGCATAGTTAAGCCAGTATACACTCCGCTATCGCTACGTGACTGGGTCATGGC
TGCGCCCCGACACCCGCCAACACCCGCTGACGCGCCCTGACGGGCTTGTCTGCTCCCGGCATCCGCTTAC
AGACAAGCTGTGACCGTCTCCGGGAGCTGCATGTGTCAGAGGTTTTCACCGTCATCACCGAAACGCGCGA
GGCAGCTGCGGTAAAGCTCATCAGCGTGGTCGTGAAGCGATTCACAGATGTCTGCCTGTTCATCCGCGTC
CAGCTCGTTGAGTTTCTCCAGAAGCGTTAATGTCTGGCTTCTGATAAAGCGGGCCATGTTAAGGGCGGTT
TTTTCCTGTTTGGTCACTGATGCCTCCGTGTAAGGGGGATTTCTGTTCATGGGGGTAATGATACCGATGA
AACGAGAGAGGATGCTCACGATACGGGTTACTGATGATGAACATGCCCGGTTACTGGAACGTTGTGAGGG
TAAACAACTGGCGGTATGGATGCGGCGGGACCAGAGAAAAATCACTCAGGGTCAATGCCAGCGCTTCGTT
AATACAGATGTAGGTGTTCCACAGGGTAGCCAGCAGCATCCTGCGATGCAGATCCGGAACATAATGGTGC
AGGGCGCTGACTTCCGCGTTTCCAGACTTTACGAAACACGGAAACCGAAGACCATTCATGTTGTTGCTCA
GGTCGCAGACGTTTTGCAGCAGCAGTCGCTTCACGTTCGCTCGCGTATCGGTGATTCATTCTGCTAACCA
GTAAGGCAACCCCGCCAGCCTAGCCGGGTCCTCAACGACAGGAGCACGATCATGCGCACCCGTGGCCAGG
ACCCAACGCTGCCCGAGATGCGCCGCGTGCGGCTGCTGGAGATGGCGGACGCGATGGATATGTTCTGCCA
AGGGTTGGTTTGCGCATTCACAGTTCTCCGCAAGAATTGATTGGCTCCAATTCTTGGAGTGGTGAATCCG
TTAGCGAGGTGCCGCCGGCTTCCATTCAGGTCGAGGTGGCCCGGCTCCATGCACCGCGACGCAACGCGGG
GAGGCAGACAAGGTATAGGGCGGCGCCTACAATCCATGCCAACCCGTTCCATGTGCTCGCCGAGGCGGCA
TAAATCGCCGTGACGATCAGCGGTCCAATGATCGAAGTTAGGCTGGTAAGAGCCGCGAGCGATCCTTGAA
GCTGTCCCTGATGGTCGTCATCTACCTGCCTGGACAGCATGGCCTGCAACGCGGGCATCCCGATGCCGCC
GGAAGCGAGAAGAATCATAATGGGGAAGGCCATCCAGCCTCGCGTCGCGAACGCCAGCAAGACGTAGCCC
AGCGCGTCGGCCGCCATGCCGGCGATAATGGCCTGCTTCTCGCCGAAACGTTTGGTGGCGGGACCAGTGA
CGAAGGCTTGAGCGAGGGCGTGCAAGATTCCGAATACCGCAAGCGACAGGCCGATCATCGTCGCGCTCCA
GCGAAAGCGGTCCTCGCCGAAAATGACCCAGAGCGCTGCCGGCACCTGTCCTACGAGTTGCATGATAAAG
AAGACAGTCATAAGTGCGGCGACGATAGTCATGCCCCGCGCCCACCGGAAGGAGCTGACTGGGTTGAAGG
CTCTCAAGGGCATCGGTCGAGATCCCGGTGCCTAATGAGTGAGCTAACTTACATTAATTGCGTTGCGCTC
ACTGCCCGCTTTCCAGTCGGGAAACTGTCGTGCCAGCTGCATTAATGAATCGGCCAACGCGCGGGGAGAG
GCGGTTTGCGTATTGGGCGCCAGGGTGGTTTTTCTTTTCACCAGTGAGACGGGCAACAGCTGATTGCCCT
TCACCGCCTGGCCCTGAGAGAGTTGCAGCAAGCGGTCCACGCTGGTTTGCCCCAGCAGGCGAAAATCCTG
TTTGATGGTGGTTAACGGCGGGATATAACATGAGCTGTCTTCGGTATCGTCGTATCCCACTACCGAGATA
TCCGCACCAACGCGCAGCCCGGACTCGGTAATGGCGCGCATTGCGCCCAGCGCCATCTGATCGTTGGCAA
CCAGCATCGCAGTGGGAACGATGCCCTCATTCAGCATTTGCATGGTTTGTTGAAAACCGGACATGGCACT
CCAGTCGCCTTCCCGTTCCGCTATCGGCTGAATTTGATTGCGAGTGAGATATTTATGCCAGCCAGCCAGA
CGCAGACGCGCCGAGACAGAACTTAATGGGCCCGCTAACAGCGCGATTTGCTGGTGACCCAATGCGACCA
GATGCTCCACGCCCAGTCGCGTACCGTCTTCATGGGAGAAAATAATACTGTTGATGGGTGTCTGGTCAGA
GACATCAAGAAATAACGCCGGAACATTAGTGCAGGCAGCTTCCACAGCAATGGCATCCTGGTCATCCAGC
GGATAGTTAATGATCAGCCCACTGACGCGTTGCGCGAGAAGATTGTGCACCGCCGCTTTACAGGCTTCGA
CGCCGCTTCGTTCTACCATCGACACCACCACGCTGGCACCCAGTTGATCGGCGCGAGATTTAATCGCCGC
GACAATTTGCGACGGCGCGTGCAGGGCCAGACTGGAGGTGGCAACGCCAATCAGCAACGACTGTTTGCCC
GCCAGTTGTTGTGCCACGCGGTTGGGAATGTAATTCAGCTCCGCCATCGCCGCTTCCACTTTTTCCCGCG
TTTTCGCAGAAACGTGGCTGGCCTGGTTCACCACGCGGGAAACGGTCTGATAAGAGACACCGGCATACTC
TGCGACATCGTATAACGTTACTGGTTTCACATTCACCACCCTGAATTGACTCTCTTCCGGGCGCTATCAT
GCCATACCGCGAAAGGTTTTGCGCCATTCGATGGTGTCCGGGATCTCGACGCTCTCCCTTATGCGACTCC
TGCATTAGGAAGCAGCCCAGTAGTAGGTTGAGGCCGTTGAGCACCGCCGCCGCAAGGAATGGTGCATGCA
AGGAGATGGCGCCCAACAGTCCCCCGGCCACGGGGCCTGCCACCATACCCACGCCGAAACAAGCGCTCAT
GAGCCCGAAGTGGCGAGCCCGATCTTCCCCATCGGTGATGTCGGCGATATAGGCGCCAGCAACCGCACCT
GTGGCGCCGGTGATGCCGGCCACGATGCGTCCGGCGTAGAGGATCGAGATCGATCTCGATCCCGCGAAAT
TAATACGACTCACTATAGGGGAATTGTGAGCGGATAACAATTCCCCTCTAGAAATAATTTTGTTTAACTT
TAAGAAGGAGATATACCATGGGCCATCATCATCATCATCATCATCATCATCACAGCAGCGGCCATATCGA
CGACGACGACAAGCATAGCCACATTAACTTAAAAGTAAAGGGGCAAGATGGGAACGAGGTGTTCTTCCGT
ATCAAGCGCAGTACACAGTTAAAAAAGCTGATGAATGCTTATTGTGATCGTCAATCTGTCGACATGACAG
CAATTGCATTCCTTTTCGATGGGCGTCGTTTGCGTGCAGAACAAACACCCGACGAATTAGAGATGGAAGA
CGGCGATGAAATTGACGCGATGCTTCATCAGACAGGAGGTGCCGGAACAATGAAGAAATGGTACGTGATC
TTCACGCGCTCAGGTTATGAAAACAAAGTTCGTGACATCATCGAAAATTGCTTCAAAGAGGAAGTTAAAT
TACTGATTCCTAAGCGCAAAATTATTGCACGTGTCAAGGGCCAACCCGTTGAAAAAATCAAATTGCTGTT
TCCTGGTTATGTGTTTGTAAATGCAGAAATGTCTGATGATCTTTATTACAAGATTAGTGAAGTACTGAAG
CGCGGTATCTTCTTGAAGGAGGGAAAGCGCCCCGCTTTCGTTAAAGAAGAAGAAATGAAAATTATTTTAA
GTTTGACAAAGAATTCGGATCTTATTGATCTTAGTAAGGGTATTATGGAGGGAGAACGCGTAAAAATCAT
CGAAGGGCCGTTAAAAGGGTACGAAGGCCTTATTAAAAAGATTGATAAACGTAAAAAGCGTGCTAAGGTT
ATCTTTAGCATTGCAGGGGAATTAAAATCTGTGGATTTGGCGATCGAGGTTATGGAGAACGTCAGCGAGC
AGCAGCGTTCCTTGGTCTACGCGTGTTGACATATGCTCGAGGATCCTGATTAATTGAGATCCGGCTGCTA
ACAAAGCCCGAAAGGAAGCTGAGTTGGCTGCTGCCACCGCTGAGCAATAACTAGCATAACCCCTTGGGGC
CTCTAAACGGGTCTTGAGGGGTTTTTTGCTGAAAGGAGGAACTATATCCGGATATCCCGCAAGAGGCCCG
GCAGTACCGGCATAACCAAGCCTATGCCTACAGCATCCAGGGTGACGGTGCCGAGGATGACGATGAGCGC
ATTGTTAGATTTCATACACGGTGCCTGACTGCGTTAGCAATTTAACTGTGATAAACTACCGCATTAAAGC
TTATCGATGATAAGCTGTCAAACATGAGAATTAATTCTTGAAGACGAAAGGGCCTCGTGATACGCCTATT
TTTATAGGTTAATGTCATGATAATAATGGTTTCTTAGACGTCAGGTGGCACTTTTCGGGGAAATGTGCGC
GGAACCCCTATTTGTTTATTTTTCTAAATACATTCAAATATGTATCCGCTCATGAGACAATAACCCTGAT
AAATGCTTCAATAATATTGAAAAAGGAAGAGTATGAGTATTCAACATTTCCGTGTCGCCCTTATTCCCTT
TTTTGCGGCATTTTGCCTTCCTGTTTTTGCTCACCCAGAAACGCTGGTGAAAGTAAAAGATGCTGAAGAT
CAGTTGGGTGCACGAGTGGGTTACATCGAACTGGATCTCAACAGCGGTAAGATCCTTGAGAGTTTTCGCC
CCGAAGAACGTTTTCCAATGATGAGCACTTTTAAAGTTCTGCTATGTGGCGCGGTATTATCCCGTGTTGA
CGCCGGGCAAGAGCAACTCGGTCGCCGCATACACTATTCTCAGAATGACTTGGTTGAGTACTCACCAGTC
ACAGAAAAGCATCTTACGGATGGCATGACAGTAAGAGAATTATGCAGTGCTGCCATAACCATGAGTGATA
ACACTGCGGCCAACTTACTTCTGACAACGATCGGAGGACCGAAGGAGCTAACCGCTTTTTTGCACAACAT
GGGGGATCATGTAACTCGCCTTGATCGTTGGGAACCGGAGCTGAATGAAGCCATACCAAACGACGAGCGT
GACACCACGATGCCTGCAGCAATGGCAACAACGTTGCGCAAACTATTAACTGGCGAACTACTTACTCTAG
CTTCCCGGCAACAATTAATAGACTGGATGGAGGCGGATAAAGTTGCAGGACCACTTCTGCGCTCGGCCCT
TCCGGCTGGCTGGTTTATTGCTGATAAATCTGGAGCCGGTGAGCGTGGGTCTCGCGGTATCATTGCAGCA
CTGGGGCCAGATGGTAAGCCCTCCCGTATCGTAGTTATCTACACGACGGGGAGTCAGGCAACTATGGATG
AACGAAATAGACAGATCGCTGAGATAGGTGCCTCACTGATTAAGCATTGGTAACTGTCAGACCAAGTTTA
CTCATATATACTTTAGATTGATTTAAAACTTCATTTTTAATTTAAAAGGATCTAGGTGAAGATCCTTTTT
GATAATCTCATGACCAAAATCCCTTAACGTGAGTTTTCGTTCCACTGAGCGTCAGACCCCGTAGAAAAGA
TCAAAGGATCTTC
Features (pLannotate 1.2.2; 20 found; start..end, strand, type, name):
      1..589     +  rep_origin     ori: high-copy-number ColE1/pMB1/pBR322/pUC origin of replication
    775..914     -  misc_feature   bom: basis of mobility region from pBR322
   1016..1207    -  CDS            rop: Rop protein, which maintains plasmids at low copy number; rop
   1224..1604    +  CDS            YPB1_ECOLX: Protein predicted: Swiss-Prot protein existence level 4. From Escherichia coli.
   1846..2470    -  CDS            TcR (fragment): tetracycline efflux protein; tet; confers resistance to tetracycline
   2485..2506    -  protein_bind   CAP binding site: CAP binding activates transcription in the presence of cAMP. E. coli catabolite activator protein
   2519..3600    -  CDS            lacI: lac repressor; lacI; The lac repressor binds to the lac operator to inhibit transcription in E. coli. This inhibition can be relieved by adding lactose or isopropyl-β-D-thiogalactopyranoside (IPTG).
   3601..3678    -  promoter       lacI promoter: lacI
   3686..3965    -  CDS            TcR (fragment): tetracycline efflux protein; tet; confers resistance to tetracycline
   3991..4009    +  promoter       T7 promoter: promoter for bacteriophage T7 RNA polymerase
   4010..4034    +  protein_bind   lac operator: The lac repressor binds to the lac operator to inhibit transcription in E. coli. This inhibition can be relieved by adding lactose or isopropyl-β-D-thiogalactopyranoside (IPTG). lac repressor encoded by lacI
   4049..4071    +  RBS            RBS: efficient ribosome binding site from bacteriophage T7 gene 10 (Olins and Rangwala, 1989)
   4084..4101    +  CDS            capTEV™ (fragment): composite tag for in vivo biotinylation, TEV protease cleavage, and 6xHis tagging
   4138..4386    +  CDS            SUMO1 (fragment): SUMO1_ARATH - Also known as SMT3, SUM1. Experimental evidence at protein level: Swiss-Prot protein existence level 1. Ubiquitin-like protein which can be covalently attached to target lysines as a monomer. Does not seem to be involved in protein degradation and may function as an antagonist of ubiquitin in the degradation process. Required for the massive protein sumoylation in the nucleus induced by heat shock and controlled by SIZ1. Involved in the regulation of the heat stress transcription factor HSFA2 in acquired thermotolerance. From Arabidopsis thaliana (Mouse-ear cress).
   4964..5013    +  CDS            SET1 (fragment): solubility-enhancement tag derived from T7 phage gene 10B
   5021..5068    +  terminator     T7 terminator: transcription terminator for bacteriophage T7 RNA polymerase
   5091..5195    -  CDS            TcR (fragment): tetracycline efflux protein; tet; confers resistance to tetracycline
   5243..5271    -  promoter       tet promoter: E. coli promoter for tetracycline efflux protein gene
   5388..5492    +  promoter       AmpR promoter: bla
   5493..6353    +  CDS            AmpR: β-lactamase; bla; confers resistance to ampicillin, carbenicillin, and related antibiotics
