[The description below was written by a language model from this plasmid's Addgene catalogue record and pLannotate feature annotations shown in this document.]
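Description:
pQA-LP572 is a bacterial expression plasmid built on the pET-19b backbone (6,523 bp in total) for producing a point mutant of the antiterminator protein LoaP from Thermoanaerobacter pseudethanolicus ATCC 33223. The 540 bp insert, introduced by Gibson cloning, carries a glutamate-to-alanine substitution at residue 40 (E40A). The plasmid replicates from a pBR322-type ColE1 origin accompanied by the bom region and the rop gene, which holds copy number down, in line with the low-copy designation in the record. Selection is by ampicillin through the β-lactamase gene and its own promoter. The short tetracycline-resistance fragments and tet promoter in the annotation are non-functional remnants of the pBR322 ancestry.

Expression is driven by a T7 promoter immediately followed by a lac operator and the T7 gene 10 ribosome binding site, with a T7 terminator downstream. The plasmid-borne lacI gene supplies repressor, so transcription is held off until induction with IPTG in a host that provides T7 RNA polymerase. The open reading frame begins with an N-terminal 10xHis-SUMO tag contributed by the backbone. The automated annotation detects this only as a short His-tag fragment and a partial SUMO-family match, and it does not annotate the LoaP coding region itself, which presumably lies in the unannotated interval between the SUMO segment and the terminator. The His tag allows metal-affinity purification, and SUMO fusions generally aid solubility and can be removed by a SUMO-specific protease. LoaP is a paralog of the transcription elongation factor NusG, and the associated work concerns its sequence-specific RNA recognition, so this construct most likely provides recombinant E40A protein for comparison with wild type, although the record does not state the role of this residue.
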