Addgene plasmid #222951: pQA-LP572
Purpose: Expresses E40A LoaP
Depositing lab: Adrian Ferré-D'Amaré. Depositing organization: National Heart, Lung, and Blood Institute (NHLBI). Publication: Major-groove sequence-specific RNA recognition by LoaP, a paralog of transcription elongation factor NusG. Elghondakly A, Jermain MD, Winkler WC, Ferre-D'Amare AR. Structure. 2024 Jun 28:S0969-2126(24)00219-3. doi: 10.1016/j.str.2024.06.001. PubMed 38959899.
Backbone
  Vector backbone: pET-19b
  Backbone size w/o insert (bp): 5983
  Total vector size (bp): 6523
  Vector type: Bacterial Expression
Growth in bacteria
  Bacterial resistance: Ampicillin, 100 μg/mL
  Growth temperature: 37°C
  Growth strain: DH5alpha
  Copy number: Low Copy
Gene/Insert
  Gene/Insert name: antiterminator protein LoaP
  Species: Thermoanaerobacter pseudethanolicus ATCC 33223
  Insert size (bp): 540
  Mutation: mutated Glutamate 40 to Alanine
  GenBank ID: ABY95203.1
  Promoter: T7
  Tag / fusion protein: 10xHIS-SUMO (N terminal on backbone)
  Cloning method: Gibson Cloning
  Sequencing primers: 5′ Whole plasmid sequencing
Terms and licenses: Academic/Nonprofit Terms; Industry Terms: Not Available to Industry
How to cite: pQA-LP572 was a gift from Adrian Ferré-D'Amaré (Addgene plasmid # 222951 ; http://n2t.net/addgene:222951 ; RRID:Addgene_222951)
